>Addgene plasmid #10788 | 994 pSG5L HA PTEN T366A | addgene partial sequence | sequence record 17714 | 10788 with SV40pA-R
TGCATAAACAAGTTCTGCTTTAATAAGATCTGGATCTAGACTCGAGGCGATATCGGGGAATTCTCAGACT
TTTGTAATTTGTGTATGCTGATCTTCATCAAAAGGTTCATTCTCTGGATCAGAGTCAGTGGTGTCAGAAT
ATCTATAATGATCAGGTTCATTGTCACTAACATCTGGCGCCACAGAAGTTGAACTGCTAGCCTCTGGATT
TGACGGCTCCTCTACTGTTTTTGTGAAGTACAGCTTCACCTTAAAATTTGGAGAAAAGTATCGGTTGGCT
TTGTCTTTATTTGCTTTGTCAAGATCATTTTTTGTTAAAGTAAGTACTAGATATTCCTTGTCATTATCTG
CACGCTCTATACTGCAAATGCTATCGATTTCTTGATCACATAGACTTCCATTTTCTACTTTTTCTGAGGT
TTCCTCTGGTCCTGGTATGAAGAATGTATTTACCCAAAAGTGAAACATTTTGTCCTTTTTTAGCATCTTG
TTCTGTTTGTGGAAGAACTCTACTTTGATATCACCACACACAGGTAACGGCTGAGGGAACTCAAAGTACA
TGAACTTGTCTTCCCGTCGTGTGGGTCCTGAATTGGAGGAATATATCTTCACCTTTAGCTGGCAGACCAC
AAACTGAGGATTCGNNNCCCCCCCCNNNGACACATTGGAATNGTTTCAAACATCATCTGTGAAAAACANG
CGCGCGCGCGGTGGTCTAAAAAACAGATAA
