>Addgene plasmid #10788 | 994 pSG5L HA PTEN T366A | addgene partial sequence | sequence record 17715 | 10788 with T7
TGGCCTACCCCTACGACGTGCCCGACTACGCCTCCCTCGGATCCATGACAGCCATCATCAAAGAGATCGT
TAGCAGAAACAAAAGGAGATATCAAGAGGATGGATTCGACTTAGACTTGACCTATATTTATCCAAACATT
ATTGCTATGGGATTTCCTGCAGAAAGACTTGAAGGCGTATACAGGAACAATATTGATGATGTAGTAAGGT
TTTTGGATTCAAAGCATAAAAACCATTACAAGATATACAATCTTTGTGCTGAAAGACATTATGACACCGC
CAAATTTAATTGCAGAGTTGCACAATATCCTTTTGAAGACCATAACCCACCACAGCTAGAACTTATCAAA
CCCTTTTGTGAAGATCTTGACCAATGGCTAAGTGAAGATGACAATCATGTTGCAGCAATTCACTGTAAAG
CTGGAAAGGGACGAACTGGTGTAATGATATGTGCATATTTATTACATCGGGGCAAATTTTTAAAGGCACA
AGAGGCCCTAGATTTCTATGGGGAAGTAAGGACCAGAGACAAAAAGGGAGTAACTATTCCCAGTCAGAGG
CGCTATGTGTATTATTATAGCTACCTGTTAAAGAATCATCTGGATTATAGACCAGTGGCACTGTTGTTTC
ACAAGATGATGTTTGAAACTATTCCAATGTTCAGTGGCGGAACTTGCAATCCTCAGTTTGTGGTCTGCCA
GCTAAAGGTGAAGATATATTCCTCCAATTCAGGACCCACACGACGGGAAGACAAGTTCATGTACTTTGAG
TTCCCTCAGCCGTTACCTGTGTGTGGTGATATCAAAGTAGAGTTCTTCCACAAACAGAACAAGATGCTAA
AAAAGGACAAAATGTTTCACTTTTGGGTAAATACATTCTTCATACCAGGACCAGA
