[The description below was written by a language model from this plasmid's Addgene catalogue record.]
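Description:
994 pSG5L HA PTEN T366A is a mammalian expression plasmid built on the pSG5L-HA backbone (about 4.1 kb without insert) and carrying a roughly 1.2 kb human PTEN coding sequence. It is maintained in E. coli as a high-copy plasmid under ampicillin selection. The record does not list a mammalian selection marker, and no feature table is provided. The promoter, polyadenylation signal and origin of replication are therefore not explicitly stated. A T7 primer is given for 5′ sequencing, which indicates that a T7 promoter site lies upstream of the insert. Vectors of the pSG5 family generally drive expression from the SV40 early promoter, but this is not confirmed here.

The PTEN insert was cloned between BamHI and EcoRI sites, both of which are retained, so the fragment can be excised or transferred. The insert sits in frame with an HA epitope tag supplied by the backbone at the N terminus, which allows detection or immunoprecipitation of the expressed protein with anti-HA antibodies and distinguishes it from endogenous PTEN. The insert carries a T366A substitution, replacing threonine 366 with alanine. This residue lies in the C-terminal tail of PTEN, a lipid and protein phosphatase tumour suppressor, and an alanine substitution of this kind is commonly used to block phosphorylation at a candidate site.

The record does not state a specific purpose. The design suits transient expression in mammalian cells to compare this non-phosphorylatable mutant with wild-type PTEN, for example when examining how C-terminal phosphorylation influences the protein's stability or activity.
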