Addgene plasmid #10788: 994 pSG5L HA PTEN T366A
Depositing lab: William Sellers. Depositing organization: Dana-Farber Cancer Institute.
Backbone
  Vector backbone: pSG5L-HA
  Backbone size w/o insert (bp): 4100
  Vector type: Mammalian Expression
Growth in bacteria
  Bacterial resistance: Ampicillin, 100 μg/mL
  Growth temperature: 37°C
  Growth strain: DH5alpha
  Copy number: High Copy
Gene/Insert
  Gene/Insert name: PTEN
  Species: H. sapiens (human)
  Insert size (bp): 1200
  Mutation: T366A
  Entrez Gene: PTEN (a.k.a. 10q23del, BZS, CWS1, DEC, GLM2, MHAM, MMAC1, PTEN1, PTENbeta, TEP1)
  Tag / fusion protein: HA (N terminal on backbone)
  Cloning method: Restriction Enzyme; 5′ cloning site BamHI (not destroyed); 3′ cloning site EcoRI (not destroyed)
  Sequencing primers: 5′ T7
Terms and licenses: Academic/Nonprofit Terms; Industry Terms: Not Available to Industry
How to cite: 994 pSG5L HA PTEN T366A was a gift from William Sellers (Addgene plasmid # 10788 ; http://n2t.net/addgene:10788 ; RRID:Addgene_10788)
